LOCUS       Exported 3698 bp ds-DNA circular SYN 12-MAY-2021
DEFINITION  Gal4VP16 driven expression of mCherry-NLS in mammalian cells.
ACCESSION   .
VERSION     .
KEYWORDS    pUAS-mCherry-NLS
SOURCE      synthetic DNA construct
  ORGANISM  synthetic DNA construct
REFERENCE   1 (bases 1 to 3698)
  AUTHORS   Zhang W, Lohman AW, Zhuravlova Y, Lu X, Wiens MD, Hoi H, Yaganoglu
            S, Mohr MA, Kitova EN, Klassen JS, Pantazis P, Thompson RJ, Campbell
            RE
  TITLE     Optogenetic control with a photocleavable protein, PhoCl.
  JOURNAL   Nat Methods. 2017 Mar 13. doi: 10.1038/nmeth.4222.
  PUBMED    28288123
REFERENCE   2 (bases 1 to 3698)
  AUTHORS   .
  TITLE     Direct Submission
  JOURNAL   Exported May 12, 2021 from SnapGene Server 1.1.58
            http://www.snapgene.com
FEATURES             Location/Qualifiers
     source          1..3698
                     /organism="synthetic DNA construct"
                     /mol_type="other DNA"
     protein_bind    76..170
                     /label=5X UAS
                     /bound_moiety="GAL4"
                     /note="five tandem copies of the ""ScaI site"" 17-mer
                     CGGAGTACTGTCCTCCG, an upstream activating sequence (UAS)
                     that efficiently binds yeast Gal4 (Webster et al., 1988;
                     Pfeiffer et al., 2010)"
     promoter        189..427
                     /label=hsp70 promoter
                     /note="Drosophila melanogaster hsp70Bb promoter"
     primer_bind     374..395
                     /label=pCasper-hs
                     /note="Drosophila Hsp70 promoter, forward primer"
     regulatory      466..475
                     /regulatory_class="other"
                     /note="vertebrate consensus sequence for strong initiation
                     of translation (Kozak, 1987)"
     CDS             472..1179
                     /codon_start=1
                     /product="monomeric derivative of DsRed fluorescent protein
                     (Shaner et al., 2004)"
                     /label=mCherry
                     /note="mammalian codon-optimized"
                     /translation="MVSKGEEDNMAIIKEFMRFKVHMEGSVNGHEFEIEGEGEGRPYEG
                     TQTAKLKVTKGGPLPFAWDILSPQFMYGSKAYVKHPADIPDYLKLSFPEGFKWERVMNF
                     EDGGVVTVTQDSSLQDGEFIYKVKLRGTNFPSDGPVMQKKTMGWEASSERMYPEDGALK
                     GEIKQRLKLKDGGHYDAEVKTTYKAKKPVQLPGAYNVNIKLDITSHNEDYTIVEQYERA
                     EGRHSTGGMDELYK"
     primer_bind     complement(617..635)
                     /label=mCherry-R
                     /note="mCherry, reverse primer"
     primer_bind     885..904
                     /label=mCherry-F
                     /note="mCherry, forward primer"
     CDS             1180..1200
                     /codon_start=1
                     /product="nuclear localization signal of SV40 (simian virus
                     40) large T antigen"
                     /label=SV40 NLS
                     /translation="PKKKRKV"
     polyA_signal    1243..1364
                     /label=SV40 poly(A) signal
                     /note="SV40 polyadenylation signal"
     primer_bind     complement(1254..1273)
                     /label=EBV-rev
                     /note="SV40 polyA terminator, reverse primer"
     primer_bind     1308..1327
                     /label=SV40pA-R
                     /note="SV40 polyA, reverse primer"
     primer_bind     complement(1612..1629)
                     /label=L4440
                     /note="L4440 vector, forward primer"
     rep_origin      complement(1783..2371)
                     /direction=LEFT
                     /label=ori
                     /note="high-copy-number ColE1/pMB1/pBR322/pUC origin of
                     replication"
     primer_bind     complement(1863..1882)
                     /label=pBR322ori-F
                     /note="pBR322 origin, forward primer"
     CDS             complement(2571..3431)
                     /codon_start=1
                     /product="beta-lactamase"
                     /label=AmpR
                     /note="confers resistance to ampicillin, carbenicillin, and
                     related antibiotics"
                     /translation="MSIQHFRVALIPFFAAFCLPVFAHPETLVKVKDAEDQLGARVGYI
                     ELDLNSGKILESFRPEERFPMMSTFKVLLCGAVLSRIDAGQEQLGRRIHYSQNDLVEYS
                     PVTEKHLTDGMTVRELCSAAITMSDNTAANLLLTTIGGPKELTAFLHNMGDHVTRLDRW
                     EPELNEAIPNDERDTTMPVAMATTLRKLLTGELLTLASRQQLIDWMEADKVAGPLLRSA
                     LPAGWFIADKSGAGERGSRGIIAALGPDGKPSRIVVIYTTGSQATMDERNRQIAEIGAS
                     LIKHW"
     polyA_signal    3536..3584
                     /note="synthetic polyadenylation signal"
     misc_feature    3598..3689
                     /label=pause site
                     /note="RNA polymerase II transcriptional pause signal from
                     the human alpha-2 globin gene"
     primer_bind     3638..3657
                     /label=RVprimer3
                     /note="pGL3 vector, forward primer"
ORIGIN
        1 ggccggtacc tgagctcgct agcctcgagg atatcaagat ctggcctcgg cggccaagct
       61 tgcatgcctg caggtcggag tactgtcctc cgagcggagt actgtcctcc gagcggagta
      121 ctgtcctccg agcggagtac tgtcctccga gcggagtact gtcctccgag cggagactct
      181 agcgagcgcc ggagtataaa tagaggcgct tcgtctacgg agcgacaatt caattcaaac
      241 aagcaaagtg aacacgtcgc taagcgaaag ctaagcaaat aaacaagcgc agctgaacaa
      301 gctaaacaat ctgcagtaaa gtgcaagtta aagtgaatca attaaaagta accagcaacc
      361 aagtaaatca actgcaacta ctgaaatctg ccaagaagta attattgaat acaagaagag
      421 aactctgaat agggaattgg gaattcgtta acagatccga tatccgccac catggtgagc
      481 aagggcgagg aggataacat ggccatcatc aaggagttca tgcgcttcaa ggtgcacatg
      541 gagggctccg tgaacggcca cgagttcgag atcgagggcg agggcgaggg ccgcccctac
      601 gagggcaccc agaccgccaa gctgaaggtg accaagggtg gccccctgcc cttcgcctgg
      661 gacatcctgt cccctcagtt catgtacggc tccaaggcct acgtgaagca ccccgccgac
      721 atccccgact acttgaagct gtccttcccc gagggcttca agtgggagcg cgtgatgaac
      781 ttcgaggacg gcggcgtggt gaccgtgacc caggactcct ccctgcagga cggcgagttc
      841 atctacaagg tgaagctgcg cggcaccaac ttcccctccg acggccccgt aatgcagaag
      901 aagaccatgg gctgggaggc ctcctccgag cggatgtacc ccgaggacgg cgccctgaag
      961 ggcgagatca agcagaggct gaagctgaag gacggcggcc actacgacgc tgaggtcaag
     1021 accacctaca aggccaagaa gcccgtgcag ctgcccggcg cctacaacgt caacatcaag
     1081 ttggacatca cctcccacaa cgaggactac accatcgtgg aacagtacga acgcgccgag
     1141 ggccgccact ccaccggcgg catggacgag ctgtacaagc caaagaaaaa gagaaaagta
     1201 taatctagag tcggggcggc cggccgcttc gagcagacat gataagatac attgatgagt
     1261 ttggacaaac cacaactaga atgcagtgaa aaaaatgctt tatttgtgaa atttgtgatg
     1321 ctattgcttt atttgtaacc attataagct gcaataaaca agttaacaac aacaattgca
     1381 ttcattttat gtttcaggtt cagggggagg tgtgggaggt tttttaaagc aagtaaaacc
     1441 tctacaaatg tggtaaaatc gataaggatc cgtcgaccga tgcccttgag agccttcaac
     1501 ccagtcagct ccttccggtg ggcgcggggc atgactatcg tcgccgcact tatgactgtc
     1561 ttctttatca tgcaactcgt aggacaggtg ccggcagcgc tcttccgctt cctcgctcac
     1621 tgactcgctg cgctcggtcg ttcggctgcg gcgagcggta tcagctcact caaaggcggt
     1681 aatacggtta tccacagaat caggggataa cgcaggaaag aacatgtgag caaaaggcca
     1741 gcaaaaggcc aggaaccgta aaaaggccgc gttgctggcg tttttccata ggctccgccc
     1801 ccctgacgag catcacaaaa atcgacgctc aagtcagagg tggcgaaacc cgacaggact
     1861 ataaagatac caggcgtttc cccctggaag ctccctcgtg cgctctcctg ttccgaccct
     1921 gccgcttacc ggatacctgt ccgcctttct cccttcggga agcgtggcgc tttctcatag
     1981 ctcacgctgt aggtatctca gttcggtgta ggtcgttcgc tccaagctgg gctgtgtgca
     2041 cgaacccccc gttcagcccg accgctgcgc cttatccggt aactatcgtc ttgagtccaa
     2101 cccggtaaga cacgacttat cgccactggc agcagccact ggtaacagga ttagcagagc
     2161 gaggtatgta ggcggtgcta cagagttctt gaagtggtgg cctaactacg gctacactag
     2221 aagaacagta tttggtatct gcgctctgct gaagccagtt accttcggaa aaagagttgg
     2281 tagctcttga tccggcaaac aaaccaccgc tggtagcggt ggtttttttg tttgcaagca
     2341 gcagattacg cgcagaaaaa aaggatctca agaagatcct ttgatctttt ctacggggtc
     2401 tgacgctcag tggaacgaaa actcacgtta agggattttg gtcatgagat tatcaaaaag
     2461 gatcttcacc tagatccttt taaattaaaa atgaagtttt aaatcaatct aaagtatata
     2521 tgagtaaact tggtctgaca gcggccgcaa atgctaaacc actgcagtgg ttaccagtgc
     2581 ttgatcagtg aggcaccgat ctcagcgatc tgcctatttc gttcgtccat agtggcctga
     2641 ctccccgtcg tgtagatcac tacgattcgt gagggcttac catcaggccc cagcgcagca
     2701 atgatgccgc gagagccgcg ttcaccggcc cccgatttgt cagcaatgaa ccagccagca
     2761 gggagggccg agcgaagaag tggtcctgct actttgtccg cctccatcca gtctatgagc
     2821 tgctgtcgtg atgctagagt aagaagttcg ccagtgagta gtttccgaag agttgtggcc
     2881 attgctactg gcatcgtggt atcacgctcg tcgttcggta tggcttcgtt caactctggt
     2941 tcccagcggt caagccgggt cacatgatca cccatattat gaagaaatgc agtcagctcc
     3001 ttagggcctc cgatcgttgt cagaagtaag ttggccgcgg tgttgtcgct catggtaatg
     3061 gcagcactac acaattctct taccgtcatg ccatccgtaa gatgcttttc cgtgaccggc
     3121 gagtactcaa ccaagtcgtt ttgtgagtag tgtatacggc gaccaagctg ctcttgcccg
     3181 gcgtctatac gggacaacac cgcgccacat agcagtactt tgaaagtgct catcatcggg
     3241 aatcgttctt cggggcggaa agactcaagg atcttgccgc tattgagatc cagttcgata
     3301 tagcccactc ttgcacccag ttgatcttca gcatctttta ctttcaccag cgtttcgggg
     3361 tgtgcaaaaa caggcaagca aaatgccgca aagaagggaa tgagtgcgac acgaaaatgt
     3421 tggatgctca tactcgtcct ttttcaatat tattgaagca tttatcaggg ttactagtac
     3481 gtctctcaag gataagtaag taatattaag gtacgggagg tattggacag gccgcaataa
     3541 aatatcttta ttttcattac atctgtgtgt tggttttttg tgtgaatcga tagtactaac
     3601 atacgctctc catcaaaaca aaacgaaaca aaacaaacta gcaaaatagg ctgtccccag
     3661 tgcaagtgca ggtgccagaa catttctctg gcctaact
//
