[The description below was written by a language model from this plasmid's Addgene catalogue record and the feature table of its GenBank file.]
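Description:
pUAS-mCherry-NLS is a 3,698 bp mammalian expression reporter plasmid built on the pGL4.23 backbone and derived from the luciferase reporter pUAS-luc2, with the reporter gene being mCherry-NLS instead of luciferase. It is propagated in E. coli through a high-copy ColE1/pUC-type origin of replication and selected with ampicillin via the beta-lactamase (AmpR) gene. The record lists no mammalian selection marker, which points to transient transfection as the expected mode of use.

The payload is a Gal4-responsive transcription unit. Five tandem copies of the 17-mer upstream activating sequence (5X UAS), which bind the yeast Gal4 DNA-binding domain, sit just upstream of a Drosophila hsp70Bb promoter that serves as the basal promoter. This is followed by a Kozak consensus and a mammalian codon-optimised mCherry coding sequence, a monomeric red fluorescent DsRed derivative. mCherry is fused at its C terminus to the SV40 large T antigen nuclear localization signal, and the transcript is terminated by an SV40 polyadenylation signal. Upstream of the UAS array, a synthetic poly(A) signal and an RNA polymerase II transcriptional pause site from the human alpha-2 globin gene limit read-through from the backbone, which helps keep background expression low.

Reporter transcription depends on a Gal4-based activator such as Gal4-VP16 supplied in trans, so red nuclear fluorescence reads out activator activity in mammalian cells. The nuclear targeting concentrates the signal, which makes positive cells easier to score. The associated publication describes optogenetic control with the photocleavable protein PhoCl, suggesting the plasmid served as a readout for light-regulated Gal4-VP16 activity, although the record does not detail that experiment.
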