Addgene plasmid #87695: pUAS-mCherry-NLS
Purpose: Gal4VP16 driven expression of mCherry-NLS in mammalian cells
Depositing lab: Robert Campbell. Depositing organization: University of Alberta. Publication: Optogenetic control with a photocleavable protein, PhoCl. Zhang W, Lohman AW, Zhuravlova Y, Lu X, Wiens MD, Hoi H, Yaganoglu S, Mohr MA, Kitova EN, Klassen JS, Pantazis P, Thompson RJ, Campbell RE. Nat Methods. 2017 Mar 13. doi: 10.1038/nmeth.4222. PubMed 28288123.
Backbone
  Vector backbone: pGL4.23
  Vector type: Mammalian Expression
Growth in bacteria
  Bacterial resistance: Ampicillin, 100 μg/mL
  Growth temperature: 37°C
  Growth strain: DH5alpha
  Copy number: Unknown
Gene/Insert
  Gene/Insert name: mCherry-NLS
  Species: Synthetic
  Tag / fusion protein: nuclear localization signal (C terminal on insert)
Resource information
  A portion of this plasmid was derived from a plasmid made by: This vector plasmid was modified from pUAS-luc2 (Liqun Luo lab, Addgene plasmid # 24343).
Terms and licenses: Academic/Nonprofit Terms; Industry Terms: Not Available to Industry
How to cite: pUAS-mCherry-NLS was a gift from Robert Campbell (Addgene plasmid # 87695 ; http://n2t.net/addgene:87695 ; RRID:Addgene_87695)
